>Addgene plasmid #69633 | MP-C3 | depositor full sequence | sequence record 123373 | Full Sequence
CACTCGGTCGCTACGCTCCGGGCGTGAGACTGCGGCGGGCGCTGCGGACACATACAAAGTTACCCACAGA
TTCCGTGGATAAGCAGGGGACTAACATGTGAGGCAAAACAGCAGGGCCGCGCCGGTGGCGTTTTTCCATA
GGCTCCGCCCTCCTGCCAGAGTTCACATAAACAGACGCTTTTCCGGTGCATCTGTGGGAGCCGTGAGGCT
CAACCATGAATCTGACAGTACGGGCGAAACCCGACAGGACTTAAAGATCCCCACCGTTTCCGGCGGGTCG
CTCCCTCTTGCGCTCTCCTGTTCCGACCCTGCCGTTTACCGGATACCTGTTCCGCCTTTCTCCCTTACGG
GAAGTGTGGCGCTTTCTCATAGCTCACACACTGGTATCTCGGCTCGGTGTAGGTCGTTCGCTCCAAGCTG
GGCTGTAAGCAAGAACTCCCCGTTCAGCCCGACTGCTGCGCCTTATCCGGTAACTGTTCACTTGAGTCCA
ACCCGGAAAAGCACGGTAAAACGCCACTGGCAGCAGCCATTGGTAACTGGGAGTTCGCAGAGGATTTGTT
TAGCTAAACACGCGGTTGCTCTTGAAGTGTGCGCCAAAGTCCGGCTACACTGGAAGGACAGATTTGGTTG
CTGTGCTCTGCGAAAGCCAGTTACCACGGTTAAGCAGTTCCCCAACTGACTTAACCTTCGATCAAACCAC
CTCCCCAGGTGGTTTTTTCGTTTACAGGGCAAAAGATTACGCGCAGAAAAAAAGGATCTCAAGAAGATCC
TTTGATCTTTTCTACTGAACCGCTCTAGATTTCAGTGCAATTTATCTCTTCAAATGTAGCACCTGAAGTC
AGCCCAGGAGGAAGAGGACATCCGGTCAAATAAAACGAAAGGCTCAGTCGAAAGACTGGGCCTTTCGTTT
TAGACTTAGGGACCCTTTATGACAACTTGACGGCTACATCATTCACTTTTTCTTCACAACCGGCACGGAA
CTCGCTCGGGCTGGCCCCGGTGCATTTTTTAAATACCCGCGAGAAATAGAGTTGATCGTCAAAACCAACA
TTGCGACCGACGGTGGCGATAGGCATCCGGGTGGTGCTCAAAAGCAGCTTCGCCTGGCTGATACGTTGGT
CCTCGCGCCAGCTTAAGACGCTAATCCCTAACTGCTGGCGGAAAAGATGTGACAGACGCGACGGCGACAA
GCAAACATGCTGTGCGACGCTGGCGATATCAAAATTGCTGTCTGCCAGGTGATCGCTGATGTACTGACAA
GCCTCGCGTACCCGATTATCCATCGGTGGATGGAGCGACTCGTTAATCGCTTCCATGCGCCGCAGTAACA
ATTGCTCAAGCAGATTTATCGCCAGCAGCTCCGAATAGCGCCCTTCCCCTTGCCCGGCGTTAATGATTTG
CCCAAACAGGTCGCTGAAATGCGGCTGGTGCGCTTCATCCGGGCGAAAGAACCCCGTATTGGCAAATATT
GACGGCCAGTTAAGCCATTCATGCCAGTAGGCGCGCGGACGAAAGTAAACCCACTGGTGATACCATTCGC
GAGCCTCCGGATGACGACCGTAGTGATGAATCTCTCCTGGCGGGAACAGCAAAATATCACCCGGTCGGCA
AACAAATTCTCGTCCCTGATTTTTCACCACCCCCTGACCGCGAATGGTGAGATTGAGAATATAACCTTTC
ATTCCCAGCGGTCGGTCGATAAAAAAATCGAGATAACCGTTGGCCTCAATCGGCGTTAAACCCGCCACCA
GATGGGCATTAAACGAGTATCCCGGCAGCAGGGGATCATTTTGCGCTTCAGCCATACTTTTCATACTCCC
ACCATTCAGAGAAGAAACCAATTGTCCATATTGCATCAGACATTGCCGTCACTGCGTCTTTTACTGGCTC
TTCTCGCTAACCCAACCGGTAACCCCGCTTATTAAAAGCATTCTGTAACAAAGCGGGACCAAAGCCATGA
CAAAAACGCGTAACAAAAGTGTCTATAATCACGGCAGAAAAGTCCACATTGATTATTTGCACGGCGTCAC
ACTTTGCTATGCCATAGCATTTTTATCCATAAGATTAGCGGATCCTACCTGACGCTTTTTATCGCAACTC
TCTACTGTTTCTCCATACCCGTTTTTTTGGACGCGTACAACTCAAGTCTGACATAAATGACCGCTATGAG
TTATCAGGTCTTAGCCCGAAAATGGCGCCCACAAACCTTTGCTGACGTCGTCGGCCAGGAACATGTGCTG
ACCGCACTGGCGAACGGCTTGTCGTTAGGGCGTATTCATCATGCTTATCTTTTTTCCGGCACCCGTGGCG
TCGGAAAAACCTCTATCGCCCGACTGCTGGCGAAGGGGCTAAACTGCGAAACCGGCATTACCGCGACGCC
GTGCGGCGTGTGCGATAACTGTCGTGAAATCGAGCAGGGGCGCTTTGTCGATCTGATTGAAATCGACGCC
GCCTCGCGCACCAAAGTTGAAGATACCCGCGACCTGCTGGATAACGTCCAGTACGCTCCGGCGCGTGATC
GTTTCAAAGTTTATCTGATCGACGAAGTGCATATGCTGTCGCGCCACAGCTTTAACGCACTGTTAAAAAC
CCTTGAAGAGCCGCCGGAGCACGTTAAGTTTCTGCTGGCGACGACCGATCCACAGAAATTGCCGGTGACG
ATTTTGTCACGCTGTCTGCAATTTCATCTCAAGGCGCTGGATGTCGAGCAAATTCGCCATCAGCTTGAGC
ACATCCTCAACGAAGAACATATCGCTCACGAGCCGCGGGCGCTGCAATTGCTGGCACGCGCCGCTGAAGG
CAGCCTGCGAGATGCCTTAAGTCTGACCGACCAGGCGATTGCCAGCGGTGACGGCCAGGTTTCAACCCAG
GCGGTCAGTGCGATGCTGGGTACGCTTGACGACGATCAGGCGCTGTCGCTGGTTGAAGCGATGGTCGAGG
CCAACGGCGAGCGCGTAATGGCGCTGATTAATGAAGCCGCTGCCCGTGGTATCGAGTGGGAAGCGTTGCT
GGTGGAAATGCTCGGCCTGTTGCATCGTATTGCGATGGTACAACTTTCGCCTGCTGCACTTGGCAACGAC
ATGGCCGCCATCGAGCTGCGGATGCGTGAACTGGCGCGCACCATACCGCCGACGGATATTCAGCTTTACT
ATCAGACGCTGTTGATTGGTCGCAAAGAATTACCGTATGCGCCGGACCGTCGCATGGGCGTTGAGATGAC
GCTGCTGCGCGCGCTGGCATTCCATCCGCGTATGCCGCTGCCTGAGCCAGAAGTGCCACGACAGTCCTTT
GCACCCGTCGCGCCAACGGCAGTAATGACGCCAACCCAGGTGCCGCCGCAACCGCAATCAGCGCCGCAGC
AGGCACCGACTGTACCGCTCCCGGAAACCACCAGCCAGGTGCTGGCGGCGCGCCAGCAGTTGCAGCGCGT
GCAGGGAGCAACCAAAGCAAAAAAGAGTGAACCGGCAGCCGCTACCCGCGCGCGGCCGGTGAATAACGCT
GCGCTGGAAAGACTGGCTTCGGTCACCGATCGCGTTCAGGCGCGTCCGGTGCCATCGGCGCTGGAAAAAG
CGCCAGCCAAAAAAGAAGCGTATCGCTGGAAGGCGACCACTCCGGTGATGCAGCAAAAAGAAGTGGTCGC
CACGCCGAAGGCGCTGAAAAAAGCGCTGGAACATGAAAAAACGCCGGAACTGGCGGCGAAGCTAGCGGCA
GAAGCCATTGAGCGCGACCCGTGGGCGGCACAGGTGAGCCAACTTTCGCTACCAAAACTGGTCGAACAGG
TGGCGTTAAATGCCTGGAAAGAGGAGAGCGACAACGCAGTATGTCTGCATTTGCGCTCCTCTCAGCGGCA
TTTGAACAACCGCGGTGCACAGCAAAAACTGGCTGAAGCGTTGAGCATGTTAAAAGGTTCAACGGTTGAA
CTGACTATCGTTGAAGATGATAATCCCGCGGTGCGTACGCCGCTGGAGTGGCGTCAGGCGATATACGAAG
AAAAACTTGCGCAGGCGCGCGAGTCCATTATTGCGGATAATAATATTCAGACCCTGCGTCGGTTCTTCGA
TGCGGAGCTGGATGAAGAAAGTATCCGCCCCATTTAAACTTAATTAACGGCACTCCTCAGCCAAGTCAAA
AGCCTCCGACCGGAGGCTTTTGACTACATGCCCATGGCGTTTACGCCCCGCCCTGCCACTCATCGCAGTA
CTGTTGTAATTCATTAAGCATTCTGCCGACATGGAAGCCATCACAAACGGCATGATGAACCTGAATCGCC
AGCGGCATCAGCACCTTGTCGCCTTGCGTATAATATTTGCCCATAGTGAAAACGGGGGCGAAGAAGTTGT
CCATATTGGCCACGTTTAAATCAAAACTGGTGAAACTCACCCAGGGATTGGCTGAGACGAAAAACATATT
CTCAATAAACCCTTTAGGGAAATAGGCCAGGTTTTCACCGTAACACGCCACATCTTGCGAATATATGTGT
AGAAACTGCCGGAAATCGTCGTGGTATTCACTCCAGAGCGATGAAAACGTTTCAGTTTGCTCATGGAAAA
CGGTGTAACAAGGGTGAACACTATCCCATATCACCAGCTCACCGTCTTTCATTGCCATACGGAACTCCGG
ATGAGCATTCATCAGGCGGGCAAGAATGTGAATAAAGGCCGGATAAAACTTGTGCTTATTTTTCTTTACG
GTCTTTAAAAAGGCCGTAATATCCAGCTGAACGGTCTGGTTATAGGTACATTGAGCAACTGACTGAAATG
CCTCAAAATGTTCTTTACGATGCCATTGGGATATATCAACGGTGGTATATCCAGTGATTTTTTTCTCCAT
TTTAGCTTCCTTAGCTCCTGAAAATCTCGATAACTCAAAAAATACGCCCGGTAGTGATCTTATTTCATTA
TGGTGAAAGTTGGAACCTCTTACGTGCCAAGCCAAATAGGCCGT
Features (pLannotate 1.2.2; 8 found; start..end, strand, type, name):
     39..777     -  rep_origin     CloDF13 ori: Plasmids containing the CloDF13 (CDF) origin of replication can be propagated in E. coli cells that contain additional plasmids with compatible origins.
    867..912     +  terminator     rrnB T1 terminator: transcription terminator T1 from the E. coli rrnB gene
    927..1805    -  CDS            araC: L-arabinose regulatory protein; araC
   1951..2116    +  promoter       araBAD promoter: araBAD; promoter of the L-arabinose operon of E. coli; the araC regulatory gene is transcribed in the opposite direction (Guzman et al., 1995)
   2166..4094    +  CDS            dnaX: DPO3X_ECOLI - Also known as dnaZ, dnaZX. Experimental evidence at protein level: Swiss-Prot protein existence level 1. [Isoform gamma]: interacts with the delta and delta' subunits to transfer the beta subunit on the DNA (PubMed:9927437). Interacts with ATP, drives ATP-induced conformational changes in the gamma complex that opens the beta sliding clamp ring. After loading of primed DNA ATP is hydrolyzed and the beta sliding clamp ring closes (PubMed:9927437). From Escherichia coli (strain K12).
   4124..4155    +  terminator     tonB terminator: bidirectional E. coli tonB-P14 transcription terminator
   4174..4830    -  CDS            cat: CAT_ECOLX - Experimental evidence at protein level: Swiss-Prot protein existence level 1. This enzyme is an effector of chloramphenicol resistance in bacteria. From Escherichia coli. This protein is used as a marker in many commonly used cloning vectors, such as pACYC184.
   4831..4928    -  promoter       cat promoter: promoter of the E. coli cat gene encoding chloramphenicol acetyltransferase
