[The description below was written by a language model from this plasmid's Addgene catalogue record and pLannotate feature annotations shown in this document.]
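Description:
MP-C3 is a bacterial expression plasmid of about 4.9 kb, one of a series of "mutagenesis plasmids" built for untargeted in vivo mutagenesis of E. coli. It is based on a CloDF13 backbone. This origin is compatible with other common replicon families, so the plasmid can coexist in a cell with other plasmids carrying the genes or selection circuits being evolved. The record lists it as high copy. Selection is by chloramphenicol, conferred by a chloramphenicol acetyltransferase (cat) gene driven by its own promoter.

The payload is dnaX2016, an allele of E. coli dnaX. This gene encodes the tau and gamma subunits of the DNA polymerase III holoenzyme, whose clamp-loader complex places the beta sliding clamp on primed DNA. The record does not say which change distinguishes the 2016 allele. The annotation simply identifies a roughly 1.9 kb dnaX coding sequence, and the stated purpose implies that it serves as the mutator, raising the host's error rate when expressed. Expression is driven by the arabinose-inducible araBAD (PBAD) promoter, with the regulator araC encoded divergently upstream. Arabinose therefore switches the mutator on, while glucose keeps it tightly repressed. The depositor emphasises this repression because leaky mutator expression would destabilise strains carrying the plasmid. An rrnB T1 terminator lies beyond the end of araC, next to the origin, and a bidirectional tonB terminator separates dnaX from the convergently oriented cat gene, insulating the cassette from neighbouring transcription. Typical uses suggested by the record are inducible elevation of mutation rates for random mutagenesis and directed evolution experiments in bacteria.
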