Addgene plasmid #69633: MP-C3
Purpose: Untargetted Bacterial Mutagenesis
Depositing lab: David Liu. Depositing organization: Harvard University. Publication: Development of potent in vivo mutagenesis plasmids with broad mutational spectra. Badran AH, Liu DR. Nat Commun. 2015 Oct 7;6:8425. doi: 10.1038/ncomms9425. PubMed 26443021.
Backbone
  Vector backbone: CloDF13
  Backbone manufacturer: David Liu Lab
  Backbone size w/o insert (bp): 2992
  Vector type: Bacterial Expression
Growth in bacteria
  Bacterial resistance: Chloramphenicol, 25 μg/mL
  Growth temperature: 37°C
  Growth strain: NEB Turbo
  Copy number: High Copy
Gene/Insert
  Gene/Insert name: dnaX2016
  Promoter: E. coli PBAD
  Cloning method: Ligation Independent Cloning
  Sequencing primers: 5′ pBAD-F; 3′ CAT-F
Terms and licenses: Academic/Nonprofit Terms; Industry Terms: Not Available to Industry
Depositor comments: The authors strongly recommend that all MP-carrying strains be maintained in rich media supplemented by 25 mM glucose. The expression of the MP-borne mutators is regulated by the E. coli arabinose pBAD promoter, which is efficiently repressed at high concentrations of glucose. Please consult Badran and Liu, Nature Communications (2015) for more detailed strain maintenance protocols.
How to cite: MP-C3 was a gift from David Liu (Addgene plasmid # 69633 ; http://n2t.net/addgene:69633 ; RRID:Addgene_69633)
