>Addgene plasmid #69633 | MP-C3 | addgene partial sequence | sequence record 124546 | pBAD-F 5'-ATGCCATAGCATTTTTATCC-3'
ACTCTCTACTGTTTCTCCATACCCGTTTTTTTGGACGCGTACAACTCAAGTCTGACATAAATGACCGCTA
TGAGTTATCAGGTCTTAGCCCGAAAATGGCGCCCACAAACCTTTGCTGACGTCGTCGGCCAGGAACATGT
GCTGACCGCACTGGCGAACGGCTTGTCGTTAGGGCGTATTCATCATGCTTATCTTTTTTCCGGCACCCGT
GGCGTCGGAAAAACCTCTATCGCCCGACTGCTGGCGAAGGGGCTAAACTGCGAAACCGGCATTACCGCGA
CGCCGTGCGGCGTGTGCGATAACTGTCGTGAAATCGAGCAGGGGCGCTTTGTCGATCTGATTGAAATCGA
CGCCGCCTCGCGCACCAAAGTTGAAGATACCCGCGACCTGCTGGATAACGTCCAGTACGCTCCGGCGCGT
GATCGTTTCAAAGTTTATCTGATCGACGAAGTGCATATGCTGTCGCGCCACAGCTTTAACGCACTGTTAA
AAACCCTTGAAGAGCCGCCGGAGCACGTTAAGTTTCTGCTGGCGACGACCGATCCACAGAAATTGCCGGT
GACGATTTTGTCACGCTGTCTGCAATTTCATCTCAAGGCGCTGGATGTCGAGCAAATTCGCCATCAGCTT
GAGCACATCCTCAACGAAGAACATATCGCTCACGAGCCGCGGGCGCTGCAATTGCTGGCACGCGCCGCTG
AAGGCAGCCTGCGAGATGCCTTAAGTCTGACCGACCAGGCGATTGCCAGCGGTGACGGCCAGGTTTCAAC
CCAGGCGGTCAGTGCGATGCTGG
