>Addgene plasmid #69633 | MP-C3 | addgene partial sequence | sequence record 124602 | CAT-F 5'-GTTTGTGATGGCTTCCATGTC-3'
GGCGGGGCGTAAACGCCATGGGCATGTAGTCAAAAGCCTCCGGTCGGAGGCTTTTGACTTGGCTGAGGAG
TGCCGTTAATTAAGTTTAAATGGGGCGGATACTTTCTTCATCCAGCTCCGCATCGAAGAACCGACGCAGG
GTCTGAATATTATTATCCGCAATAATGGACTCGCGCGCCTGCGCAAGTTTTTCTTCGTATATCGCCTGAC
GCCACTCCAGCGGCGTACGCACCGCGGGATTATCATCTTCAACGATAGTCAGTTCAACCGTTGAACCTTT
TAACATGCTCAACGCTTCAGCCAGTTTTTGCTGTGCACCGCGGTTGTTCAAATGCCGCTGAGAGGAGCGC
AAATGCAGACATACTGCGTTGTCGCTCTCCTCTTTCCAGGCATTTAACGCCACCTGTTCGACCAGTTTTG
GTAGCGAAAGTTGGCTCACCTGTGCCGCCCACGGGTCGCGCTCAATGGCTTCTGCCGCTAGCTTCGCCGC
CAGTTCCGGCGTTTTTTCATGTTCCAGCGCTTTTTTCAGCGCCTTCGGCGTGGCGACCACTTCTTTTTGC
TGCATCACCGGAGTGGTCGCCTTCCAGCGATACGCTTCTTTTTTGGCTGGCGCTTTTTCCAGCGCCGATG
GCACCGGACGCGCCTGAACGCGATCGGTGACCGAAGCCAGTCTTTCCAGCGCAGCGTTATTCACCGGCCG
CGCGCGGGTAGCGGCTGCCGGTTCACTCTTTTTTGCTTTGGTTGCTCCCTGCACGCGCTGCAACTGCTGG
CGCGCCGCCAGCACCTGGCTGGTGGTTTCCGGGAGCGGTACAGTCGGTGCCTGCTGCGGCGCTGATTGCG
GTTGCGGCGGCACCTGG
